>Addgene plasmid #233394 | XZ032 CMV-TO-CCR6-V2-ADAR2dd(E488Q, T501A) | addgene full sequence | sequence record 466406 | Addgene NGS Result
GGCAAGAGCAACTCGGTCGCCGCATACACTATTCTCAGAATGACTTGGTTGAGTACTCACCAGTCACAGA
AAAGCATCTTACGGATGGCATGACAGTAAGAGAATTATGCAGTGCTGCCATAACCATGAGTGATAACACT
GCGGCCAACTTACTTCTGACAACGATCGGAGGACCGAAGGAGCTAACCGCTTTTTTGCACAACATGGGGG
ATCATGTAACTCGCCTTGATCGTTGGGAACCGGAGCTGAATGAAGCCATACCAAACGACGAGCGTGACAC
CACGATGCCTGTAGCAATGGCAACAACGTTGCGCAAACTATTAACTGGCGAACTACTTACTCTAGCTTCC
CGGCAACAATTAATAGACTGGATGGAGGCGGATAAAGTTGCAGGACCACTTCTGCGCTCGGCCCTTCCGG
CTGGCTGGTTTATTGCTGATAAATCTGGAGCCGGTGAGCGTGGGTCTCGCGGTATCATTGCAGCACTGGG
GCCAGATGGTAAGCCCTCCCGTATCGTAGTTATCTACACGACGGGGAGTCAGGCAACTATGGATGAACGA
AATAGACAGATCGCTGAGATAGGTGCCTCACTGATTAAGCATTGGTAACTGTCAGACCAAGTTTACTCAT
ATATACTTTAGATTGATTTAAAACTTCATTTTTAATTTAAAAGGATCTAGGTGAAGATCCTTTTTGATAA
TCTCATGACCAAAATCCCTTAACGTGAGTTTTCGTTCCACTGAGCGTCAGACCCCGTAGAAAAGATCAAA
GGATCTTCTTGAGATCCTTTTTTTCTGCGCGTAATCTGCTGCTTGCAAACAAAAAAACCACCGCTACCAG
CGGTGGTTTGTTTGCCGGATCAAGAGCTACCAACTCTTTTTCCGAAGGTAACTGGCTTCAGCAGAGCGCA
GATACCAAATACTGTTCTTCTAGTGTAGCCGTAGTTAGGCCACCACTTCAAGAACTCTGTAGCACCGCCT
ACATACCTCGCTCTGCTAATCCTGTTACCAGTGGCTGCTGCCAGTGGCGATAAGTCGTGTCTTACCGGGT
TGGACTCAAGACGATAGTTACCGGATAAGGCGCAGCGGTCGGGCTGAACGGGGGGTTCGTGCACACAGCC
CAGCTTGGAGCGAACGACCTACACCGAACTGAGATACCTACAGCGTGAGCTATGAGAAAGCGCCACGCTT
CCCGAAGGGAGAAAGGCGGACAGGTATCCGGTAAGCGGCAGGGTCGGAACAGGAGAGCGCACGAGGGAGC
TTCCAGGGGGAAACGCCTGGTATCTTTATAGTCCTGTCGGGTTTCGCCACCTCTGACTTGAGCGTCGATT
TTTGTGATGCTCGTCAGGGGGGCGGAGCCTATGGAAAAACGCCAGCAACGCGGCCTTTTTACGGTTCCTG
GCCTTTTGCTGGCCTTTTGCTCACATGTTCTTTCCTGCGTTATCCCCTGATTCTGTGGATAACCGTATTA
CCGCCTTTGAGTGAGCTGATACCGCTCGCCGCAGCCGAACGACCGAGCGCAGCGAGTCAGTGAGCGAGGA
AGCGGAAGAGCGCCCAATACGCAAACCGCCTCTCCCCGCGCGTTGGCCGATTCATTAATGCAGCTGGCAC
GACAGGTTTCCCGACTGGAAAGCGGGCAGTGAGCGCAACGCAATTAATGTGAGTTAGCTCACTCATTAGG
CACCCCAGGCTTTACACTTTATGCTTCCGGCTCGTATGTTGTGTGGAATTGTGAGCGGATAACAATTTCA
CACAGGAAACAGCTATGACCATGATTACGCCAAGCTCTAGCTAGAGGTCGACGGTATACAGACATGATAA
GATACATTGATGAGTTTGGACAAACCACAACTAGAATGCAGTGAAAAAAATGCTTTATTTGTGAAATTTG
TGATGCTATTGCTTTATTTGTAACCATTATAAGCTGCAATAAACAAGTTGGGGTGGGCGAAGAACTCCAG
CATGAGATCCCCGCGCTGGAGGATCATCCAGCCGGCGTCCCGGAAAACGATTCCGAAGCCCAACCTTTCA
TAGAAGGCGGCGGTGGAATCGAAATCTCGTAGTACGTGCTATTCCTTTGCCCTCGGACGAGTGCTGGGGC
GTCGGTTTCCACTATCGGCGAGTACTTCTACACAGCCATCGGTCCAGACGGCCGCGCTTCTGCGGGCGAT
TTGTGTACGCCCGACAGTCCCGGCTCCGGATCGGACGATTGCGTCGCATCGACCCTGCGCCCAAGCTGCA
TCATCGAAATTGCCGTCAACCAAGCTCTGATAGAGTTGGTCAAGACCAATGCGGAGCATATACGCCCGGA
GCCGCGGCGATCCTGCAAGCTCCGGATGCCTCCGCTCGAAGTAGCGCGTCTGCTGCTCCATACAAGCCAA
CCACGGCCTCCAGAAGAAGATGTTGGCGACCTCGTATTGGGAATCCCCGAACATCGCCTCGCTCCAGTCA
ATGACCGCTGTTATGCGGCCATTGTCCGTCAGGACATTGTTGGAGCCGAAATCCGCGTGCACGAGGTGCC
GGACTTCGGGGCAGTCCTCGGCCCAAAGCATCAGCTCATCGAGAGCCTGCGCGACGGACGCACTGACGGT
GTCGTCCATCACAGTTTGCCAGTGATACACATGGGGATCAGCAATCGCGCATATGAAATCACGCCATGTA
GTGTATTGACCGATTCCTTGCGGTCCGAATGGGCCGAACCCGCTCGTCTGGCTAAGATCGGCCGCAGCGA
TCGCATCCATGGCCTCCGCGACCGGCTGCAGAACAGCGGGCAGTTCGGTTTCAGGCAGGTCTTGCAACGT
GACACCCTGTGCACGGCGGGAGATGCAATAGGTCAGGCTCTCGCTGAATTCCCCAATGTCAAGCACTTCC
GGAATCGGGAGCGCGGCCGATGCAAAGTGCCGATAAACATAACGATCTTTGTAGAAACCATCGGCGCAGC
TATTTACCCGCAGGACATATCCACGCCCTCCTACATCGAAGCTGAAAGCACGAGATTCTTCGCCCTCCGA
GAGCTGCATCAGGTCGGAGACGCTGTCGAACTTTTCGATCAGAAACTTCTCGACAGACGTCGCGGTGAGT
TCAGGCTTTTTGGCCAAGGAAGTTCCTATACTTTCTAGAGAATAGGAACTTCGGAATAGGAACTTCTAGG
TACGTGAACCATCACCCT
[91 nt withheld, positions 3169-3259]
G
[124 nt withheld, positions 3261-3384]
GGGGATACCCCCTAGAGCCCCAGCTGGTTCTTTCCGCCTCAGAAGCCATAGAGCCCACCGCATCCCCAGA
ACATCGATAGATCTCCATAGAGCCCACCGCATCCCCAGCATGCCTGCTATTGTCTTCCCAATCCTCCCCC
TTGCTGTCCTGCCCCACCCCACCCCCCAGAATAGAATGACACCTACTCAGACAATGCGATGCAATTTCCT
CATTTTATTAGGAAAGGACAGTGGGAGTGGCACCTTCCAGGGTCAAGGAAGGCACGGGGGAGGGGCAAAC
AACAGATGGCTGGCAACTAGAAGGCACAGTCGAGGCTGATCAGCGGGTTTAAACTCAATGATGATTATGA
TGATGGTCGACGGCGCTATTCAGATCCTCTTCTGAGATGAGTTTTTGTTCGGGCCCTCCTCGAGCGGCTC
AGGGCGTGAGTGAGAACTGGTCCTGCTCGGTGGGCTTCTCCACCCAGGCCCCCAGCCCCGCCTTGATGAA
GGCTGTGAACAGACGCGCCTTGGCGGCCTGGTACTCCTTTGCCGCCAGCTTGGACTCATGGTACACGTTG
GGTTTGGTAATCTTGGAGCGTAGTAAGTGGGAGGGAACCTTGCCGTGCACACGCATCCAGCGACAGTACA
ACGCGTGCTTACACAGGCGGGACGCGCGGCCCAGCTCATCCTTCCCAGTCGTGGCGTTGATGACCTCAAT
AGCGGAGTCGCCTACCGTCCAGTTGACACTGAAGTTGGGGGCCTTCCCTGGCTGCCGTGCTTCTGCATTG
CTGATGCCACTGAGCAAAGGCTTGTTGAGGGTGTAGAGAGGTGGCAGGTCCTCTATGTTGGAGATCCGCT
GGTACATGGCCCTGGAAAGGTGGTCCCCGTGGTAAAGGCTGCCCAGGATGATGCTCGAGAAGTAAATGGG
CTCCACGAAAATGCTGAGCAGGGATCCCTGGATGCCCACCACGTTCCAGCGTGCAATCTTGTCACTGCAG
GACATGGTGAGCAGCCGCTCCCCTTGCAGCACCCCGTCCCACGCTTGGATGCTCGCATTGGAGCGCACTG
GAATCGTCCCCTGACCAGACTCTATTTTGGTCCGTAGCTGTCCTCTTGCTTTACGATTTGGGTGTCTATC
TGCTGGTTCTTCCAGGATTGGCTCATGTGGTGAGAAGATTCTGGCATCTCCACAGGGAGAGGTGCTGATG
TACAGATGAAACTGGACATTCTCCTTCAGCCTAAACCCCCCTCGCTCTGATTTCTGAAAGATGGATCTTT
TTTGATCATCTTTGTTATTTAAGTAAAGCTCAAGTTGTGTATAAAGAAATCTGAGCAAGGATCTCCGAGA
TATTATTTCTGCATGGCAGTCATTTAATGCAAGGCCACGATCACTCATGTATTCACCATTAATACATTTT
GTTCCTGTAGAAACACTTATCACCTTGGCATCTTTAACATCTGTGCCTGTTGTCATGACGACTCCAGCCA
GCACTTTTCTGCGAGCGTGAGGGGAGGAGAAGTTGTCGGTCAGGTCACCAAACTTACCCAGGACCAGGCG
TGAGACAGCGTCAGCTAAAACCTGCGGTAAATGCAGCTGAAGACCCTCACTGGGAATAGGCTGGCGAGAT
GGCGTTTGATCCAAGTGCAAAGCACCGGTACCCGATGAAGTGTCCTTGGCCAGGGAGGAGCTGGCGGTGG
TGCAGGACTCATCTTGGGGACCCAGGCTGGGTGGGGTGCGTCCACCGGTCATGGTAAAGGAGGAGGCGTT
ATCGTTATCGGCCGTCTCACTGGTCTGTCTGGAAATGTTTTCGGAGTAGCGTCCTGCGCATGAAAATCCA
CTACTTTTATACTTTCTTCTTACACACCAGAGGTCTTTGAGAATCTTCAGGAAGTAGTTTCGAAACTTCT
GACCTATAAATGCGTACAGCACAGGGTTAAGGCAACAATGCAGGAACGCCAGAACCTCCGTAACCGTTTT
GGTGTACCCGATAAGCTTTTCTGACTGACATGAGCGATTCATTTTGCCCAGGTTGGCTGCCGTTACCAGA
AGGACCATATTATGAGGGATCTGGCAAGCCAGAAATACCAGCACAACAGCGATGATTACCCGGATGGCCT
TGTGTCGCTTAGAGTTTTGTGCCTGGACCAGGGTCTTCACGATGAAGGTATAACAAAAAATCATAAACAT
GAGTGGGATAAAAAAGCCGAACAGCAATTCCAAACCCAGCATCAACAGCTTCCACCTGATAGGCTCAGAT
ACCGTCTGGTACTTGGGCTCACACACATCGCTGCCCTGCGTGTTGTACTTCTGGTTAAACACGAAAGTAC
TGCTGGAAATAATCACGCTCAAGCCCCATACAACAAGACAAATGATTTTAGACCTAGGGAGCGTTCGAGA
CCTCAGTCTGAAGGATTTTGTTGCCTGTACTATGGCGATGTATCTGTCCATACTTATGCAAGTCAGCAGC
AGCATACCGCAATTAAAGTTGATGGCATAAATTCCCTTCAACAGCTTGCAGGTTGCATTACTGAACACCC
AGGCCCCGGTAGCGTGACTCACAGCCCAGAATGGGAGCGTCAGGACGAACAGGATGTCTGCAATGGCCAT
ATTAAGCAGGTAGACGTCTGTCATGGATCTGGCCTTTTTATAAAAAGCAAATGTGATGACTACCAAGATA
TTCCCCAGGAGGCCAAAGACGCAGATGAGTGAATACGCGATGGGAACGAAGAGTCGGGAGAACTGGCGCA
CCTCCTGCAGGGAGCAAAGCAGCATCTCAGAATCTACGCTGTAGTAGGATGTATTGACGGACACGAAGTA
GTCCTCACTGGAATCGAACACATCACTGAAGTTCATGCTCTCTCCGCTCATATCGATGCTGGCGTCATCA
TCGTCCTTGTAGTCGGCGAATACCAGGCAGAAGATGTAGCTCAGGGCGATGATCGTCTTCATGGTGGCGA
AGCTTAAGTTTAAACGCTAGAGTCCGGAGGCTGGATCGGTCCCGGTGTCTTCTATGGAGGTCAAAACAGC
GTGGATGGCGTCTCCAGGCGATCTGACGGTTCACTAAACGAGCTCGTCGACGATCTCTATCACTGATAGG
GAGATCTCTATCACTGATAGGGAGAGCTCTGCTTATATAGACCTCCCACCGTACACGCCTACCGCCCATT
TGCGTCAATGGGGCGGAGTTGTTACGACATTTTGGAAAGTCCCGTTGATTTTGGTGCCAAAACAAACTCC
CATTGACGTCAATGGGGTGGAGACTTGGAAATCCCCGTGAGTCAAACCGCTATCCACGCCCATTGATGTA
CTGCCAAAACCGCATCACCATGGTAATAGCGATGACTAATACGTAGATGTACTGCCAAGTAGGAAAGTCC
CATAAGGTCATGTACTGGGCATAATGCCAGGCGGGCCATTTACCGTCATTGACGTCAATAGGGGGCGTAC
TTGGCATATGATACACTTGATGTACTGCCAAGTGGGCAGTTTACCGTAAATACTCCACCCATTGACGTCA
ATGGAAAGTCCCTATTGGCGTTACTATGGGAACATACGTCATTATTGACGTCAATGGGCGGGGGTCGTTG
GGCGGTCAGCCAGGCGGGCCATTTACCGTAAGTTATGTAACGCGGAACTCCATATATGGGCTATGAACTA
ATGACCCCGTAATTGATTACTATTAATAACTAGTCAATAATCAATGTCAACGCGTATATCTGGCCCGTAC
GAAGCAGCGCAAAACGCCTAACCCTAAGCAGATTCTTCATGCAATTGTCGGTCAAGCCTTGCCTTGTTGT
AGCTTAAATTTTGCTCGCGCACTACTCAGCGACCTCCAACACACAAGCAGGGAGCAGATACTGGCTTAAC
TATGCGGCATCAGAGCAGATTGTACTGAGAGTGCACCATAGGGGATCGGGAGATCTCCCGATCCGTCGAC
GTCAGGTGGCACTTTTCGGGGAAATGTGCGCGGAACCCCTATTTGTTTATTTTTCTAAATACATTCAAAT
ATGTATCCGCTCATGAGACAATAACCCTGATAAATGCTTCAATAATATTGAAAAAGGAAGAGTATGAGTA
TTCAACATTTCCGTGTCGCCCTTATTCCCTTTTTTGCGGCATTTTGCCTTCCTGTTTTTGCTCACCCAGA
AACGCTGGTGAAAGTAAAAGATGCTGAAGATCAGTTGGGTGCACGAGTGGGTTACATCGAACTGGATCTC
AACAGCGGTAAGATCCTTGAGAGTTTTCGCCCCGAAGAACGTTTTCCAATGATGAGCACTTTTAAAGTTC
TGCTATGTGGCGCGGTATTATCCCGTATTGACGCCG
Features (pLannotate 1.2.2; 25 found; start..end, strand, type, name):
    779..1367    +  rep_origin     ori: high-copy-number ColE1/pMB1/pBR322/pUC origin of replication
   1550..1642    +  CDS            lacI (fragment): lac repressor; lacI; The lac repressor binds to the lac operator to inhibit transcription in E. coli. This inhibition can be relieved by adding lactose or isopropyl-β-D-thiogalactopyranoside (IPTG).
   1655..1676    +  protein_bind   CAP binding site: CAP binding activates transcription in the presence of cAMP. E. coli catabolite activator protein
   1691..1721    +  promoter       lac promoter: promoter for the E. coli lac operon
   1729..1745    +  protein_bind   lac operator: The lac repressor binds to the lac operator to inhibit transcription in E. coli. This inhibition can be relieved by adding lactose or isopropyl-β-D-thiogalactopyranoside (IPTG). lac repressor encoded by lacI
   1818..1939    -  polyA_signal   SV40 poly(A) signal: SV40 polyadenylation signal
   1934..2059    -  CDS            ble (fragment): BLE_KLEPN - Experimental evidence at protein level: Swiss-Prot protein existence level 1. Binding protein with a strong affinity to the bleomycin family of antibiotics. Binds to CL990; an antimitotic-antibiotic compound. From Klebsiella pneumoniae.
   2069..3091    -  CDS            HygR: aminoglycoside phosphotransferase from E. coli; aph(4)-Ia; confers resistance to hygromycin
   3099..3146    -  protein_bind   FRT: FLP-mediated recombination occurs in the 8-bp core sequence TCTAGAAA (Turan and Bode, 2011). FLP recombinase from the Saccharomyces cerevisiae 2μ plasmid
   3151..3384    -  rep_origin     f1 ori (fragment) (sequence partly withheld): f1 bacteriophage origin of replication; arrow indicates direction of (+) strand synthesis
   3405..3426    -  promoter       SV40 promoter (fragment): SV40 enhancer and early promoter
   3430..3453    -  polyA_signal   bGH poly(A) signal (fragment): bovine growth hormone polyadenylation signal
   3469..3693    -  polyA_signal   bGH poly(A) signal: bovine growth hormone polyadenylation signal
   3806..5014    -  CDS            Adarb1 (fragment): RED1_RAT - Also known as Red1. Experimental evidence at protein level: Swiss-Prot protein existence level 1. Catalyzes the hydrolytic deamination of adenosine to inosine in double-stranded RNA (dsRNA) referred to as A-to-I RNA editing. This may affect gene expression and function in a number of ways that include mRNA translation by changing codons and hence the amino acid sequence of proteins; pre-mRNA splicing by altering splice site recognition sequences; RNA stability by changing sequences involved in nuclease recognition; genetic stability in the case of RNA virus genomes by changing seque
   5027..5104    -  CDS            AVPR2 (fragment): V2R_PIG - Experimental evidence at transcript level: Swiss-Prot protein existence level 2. Receptor for arginine vasopressin. The activity of this receptor is mediated by G proteins which activate adenylate cyclase (PubMed:8393786). Involved in renal water reabsorption (By similarity). From Sus scrofa (Pig).
   5114..6235    -  CDS            CCR6: CCR6_HUMAN - Also known as CKRL3, CMKBR6, GPR29, STRL22. Experimental evidence at protein level: Swiss-Prot protein existence level 1. Receptor for the C-C type chemokine CCL20 (PubMed:9169459). Binds to CCL20 and subsequently transduces a signal by increasing the intracellular calcium ion levels (PubMed:20068036). Although CCL20 is its major ligand it can also act as a receptor for non-chemokine ligands such as beta-defensins (PubMed:25585877). Binds to defensin DEFB1 leading to increase in intracellular calcium ions and cAMP levels. Its binding to DEFB1 is essential for the function of DEFB1
   6248..6268    -  CDS            3xFLAG (fragment): three tandem FLAG® epitope tags
   6406..6439    -  promoter       TRE3GV promoter (fragment): 3rd-generation Tet-responsive promoter that can be activated by binding of Tet-On® 3G, optimized for retroviral and lentiviral vectors
   6447..6466    -  promoter       PLtetO-1 promoter (fragment): modified phage lambda PL promoter with tet operator sites (Lutz and Bujard, 1997)
   6468..6487    -  promoter       PLtetO-1 promoter (fragment): modified phage lambda PL promoter with tet operator sites (Lutz and Bujard, 1997)
   6489..6692    -  promoter       CMV promoter: human cytomegalovirus (CMV) immediate early promoter
   6693..7072    -  enhancer       CMV enhancer: human cytomegalovirus immediate early enhancer
   7222..7274    +  misc_feature   bom (fragment): basis of mobility region from pBR322
   7333..7437    +  promoter       AmpR promoter: bla
   7438..608     +  CDS            AmpR (across the origin): β-lactamase; bla; confers resistance to ampicillin, carbenicillin, and related antibiotics
