[The description below was written by a language model from this plasmid's Addgene catalogue record and pLannotate feature annotations shown in this document.]
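Description:
XZ032 CMV-TO-CCR6-V2-ADAR2dd(E488Q, T501A) is a 7,690-nt mammalian expression plasmid built on a FLP-IN backbone. It is propagated in E. coli through a high-copy ColE1/pUC-type origin and selected with ampicillin (AmpR, β-lactamase). The backbone carries an FRT site placed directly upstream of a hygromycin resistance coding sequence followed by an SV40 polyadenylation signal. No complete promoter is annotated in front of HygR. This is the usual Flp-In arrangement, in which FLP-mediated recombination into a genomic FRT landing site places the marker behind a resident promoter, so that hygromycin resistance reports correct single-copy integration. The plasmid can also presumably be used by transient transfection.

The payload is a synthetic fusion receptor driven by the CMV enhancer and promoter. Two short tet operator matches lie immediately downstream of the promoter, consistent with the "TO" in the name and with a CMV promoter that can be repressed by Tet repressor and induced by tetracycline or doxycycline in suitable host cells. The open reading frame begins with a short FLAG-type epitope match, followed by human CCR6, the G protein-coupled receptor for the chemokine CCL20. Next comes a fragment of the vasopressin V2 receptor tail, an element commonly appended to GPCRs to strengthen β-arrestin recruitment. A four-amino-acid linker then joins this to the ADAR2 deaminase domain, which carries the E488Q and T501A substitutions; transcription ends at a bGH polyadenylation signal. ADAR2dd catalyses A-to-I editing of double-stranded RNA, and E488Q is a well-known hyperactive variant. The construct comes from work on post-transcriptional modular synthetic receptors, which suggests it is meant to couple ligand sensing by CCR6 to RNA editing output. The record does not describe the partner components or the reporter.
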