Addgene plasmid #233394: XZ032 CMV-TO-CCR6-V2-ADAR2dd(E488Q, T501A)
Purpose: CCR6-V2-ADAR2dd(E488Q, T501A) with a short 4 amino acid linker and V2 tail
Depositing lab: Xiaojing Gao. Depositing organization: Stanford University. Publication: Post-transcriptional modular synthetic receptors. Zhang X, Mille-Fragoso LS, Kaseniit KE, Lee AP, Zhang M, Call CC, Hu Y, Xie Y, Gao XJ. Nat Chem Biol. 2025 Mar 28. doi: 10.1038/s41589-025-01872-w. PubMed 40155716.
Backbone
  Vector backbone: FLP-IN
  Vector type: Mammalian Expression
Growth in bacteria
  Bacterial resistance: Ampicillin, 100 μg/mL
  Growth temperature: 37°C
  Growth strain: DH5alpha
  Copy number: High Copy
Gene/Insert
  Gene/Insert name: CCR6-ADAR2dd
  Species: Synthetic
  Mutation: E488Q, T501A on ADAR2dd
  Promoter: CMV
  Cloning method: Gibson Cloning
Terms and licenses: Academic/Nonprofit Terms; Industry Terms: Not Available to Industry
Depositor comments: https://benchling.com/s/seq-LWA0E18utbuUodkltJbe?m=slm-FGFVgRBX13uMqBl8VPP5 for annotated sequence file. Please visit https://doi.org/10.1101/2024.05.03.592453 for bioRxiv preprint.
How to cite: XZ032 CMV-TO-CCR6-V2-ADAR2dd(E488Q, T501A) was a gift from Xiaojing Gao (Addgene plasmid # 233394 ; http://n2t.net/addgene:233394 ; RRID:Addgene_233394)
